>Addgene plasmid #42355 | NT5C3A | depositor partial sequence | sequence record 57188 | NT5C3A sequence 891 bps
ATGGGCAGCAGCCATCATCATCATCATCACAGCAGCGGCCTGGTTCCGCGTGGTAGTAACCCTACAAGAG
TAGAAGAAATTATCTGTGGTCTTATCAAAGGAGGAGCTGCCAAACTTCAGATAATAACGGACTTTGATAT
GACACTCAGTAGATTTTCATATAAAGGGAAAAGATGCCCAACATGTCATAATATCATTGACAACTGTAAG
CTGGTTACAGATGAATGTAGAAAAAAGTTATTGCAACTAAAGGAAAAATACTACGCTATTGAAGTTGATC
CTGTTCTTACTGTAGAAGAGAAGTACCCTTATATGGTGGAATGGTATACTAAATCACATGGTTTGCTTGT
TCAGCAAGCTTTACCAAAAGCTAAACTTAAAGAAATTGTGGCAGAATCTGACGTTATGCTCAAAGAAGGA
TATGAGAATTTCTTTGATAAGCTCCAACAACATAGCATCCCCGTGTTCATATTTTCGGCTGGAATCGGCG
ATGTACTAGAGGAAGTTATTCGTCAAGCTGGTGTTTATCATCCCAATGTCAAAGTTGTGTCCAATTTTAT
GGATTTTGATGAAACTGGGGTGCTCAAAGGATTTAAAGGAGAACTAATTCATGTATTTAACAAACATGAT
GGTGCCTTGAGGAATACAGAATATTTCAATCAACTAAAAGACAATAGTAACATAATTCTTCTGGGAGACT
CCCAAGGAGACTTAAGAATGGCAGATGGAGTGGCCAATGTTGAGCACATTCTGAAAATTGGATATCTAAA
TGATAGAGTGGATGAGCTTTTAGAAAAGTACATGGACTCTTATGATATTGTTTTAGTACAAGATGAATCA
TTAGAAGTAGCCAACTCTATTTTACAGAAGATTCTATGATGACGAAGCTTG
