>Addgene plasmid #42355 | NT5C3A | addgene partial sequence | sequence record 59302 | T7 5'-TAATACGACTCACTATAGGG-3'
ATTCCCTCTAGAAATAATTTTGTTTAACTTTAAGAAGGAGATATACCATGGGCAGCAGCCATCATCATCA
TCATCACAGCAGCGGCCTGGTTCCGCGTGGTAGTAACCCTACAAGAGTAGAAGAAATTATCTGTGGTCTT
ATCAAAGGAGGAGCTGCCAAACTTCAGATAATAACGGACTTTGATATGACACTCAGTAGATTTTCATATA
AAGGGAAAAGATGCCCAACATGTCATAATATCATTGACAACTGTAAGCTGGTTACAGATGAATGTAGAAA
AAAGTTATTGCAACTAAAGGAAAAATACTACGCTATTGAAGTTGATCCTGTTCTTACTGTAGAAGAGAAG
TACCCTTATATGGTGGAATGGTATACTAAATCACATGGTTTGCTTGTTCAGCAAGCTTTACCAAAAGCTA
AACTTAAAGAAATTGTGGCAGAATCTGACGTTATGCTCAAAGAAGGATATGAGAATTTCTTTGATAAGCT
CCAACAACATAGCATCCCCGTGTTCATATTTTCGGCTGGAATCGGCGATGTACTAGAGGAAGTTATTCGT
CAAGCTGGTGTTTATCATCCCAATGTCAAAGTTGTGTCCAATTTTATGGATTTTGATGAAACTGGGGTGC
TCAAAGGATTTAAAGGAGAACTAATTCATGTATTTAACAAACATGATGGTGCCTTGAGGAATACAGAATA
TTTCAATCAACTAAAAGACAATAGTAACATAATTCTTCTGGGAGACTCCCAAGGAGACTTAAGAATGGCA
GATGGAGTGGCCAATGTTGAGCACATTCTGAAAATTGGATATCTAAATGATAGAGTGGATGAGCTTTTAG
AAAAGTACATGGACTCTTATGATATTGTTTTAGTACAAGATGAATCATTAGAAGTAGCCAACTCTATTTT
ACAGAAGATTCTATGATGACGAAGCTTGCGGCCGCACTCGAGCACCACACCCACACCACTGAG
