[The description below was written by a language model from this plasmid's Addgene catalogue record.]
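Description:
NT5C3A is a bacterial expression plasmid built on the pET28-LIC backbone from the Structural Genomics Consortium, made to produce recombinant human protein for structure determination. It is recorded as a high-copy plasmid selected with kanamycin. No feature table accompanies the record, so the origin of replication and the exact regulatory elements are not itemised. However, the listed sequencing primers (T7 and T7-term) fit the usual pET arrangement, in which the insert lies between a T7 promoter and T7 terminator and is transcribed by T7 RNA polymerase in a DE3 lysogen host. The depositor comments point the same way, recommending a BL21(DE3) derivative carrying a rare-codon tRNA plasmid for expression, while a standard cloning strain is used for propagation.

The payload is an 891 bp fragment of human NT5C3A (also known as NT5C3, cN-III, P5'N-1 or UMPH1), which encodes a cytosolic 5'-nucleotidase. It was inserted by ligation-independent cloning. The protein carries an N-terminal hexahistidine tag followed by a thrombin cleavage site, which allows immobilised-metal affinity purification and later removal of the tag. The record cautions that the insert may not be the full open reading frame, as is common for constructs trimmed to favour crystallisation. The mutation field only refers the reader to the comments, so no specific sequence changes or construct boundaries are given. The alternative names associate the construct with several deposited crystal structures, consistent with its use for producing purified NT5C3A for crystallography and related biochemical work.
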