Addgene plasmid #42355: NT5C3A
Purpose: Bacterial expression for structure determination; may not be full ORF
Depositing lab: Nicola Burgess-Brown. Depositing organization: University of Oxford.
Backbone
  Vector backbone: pET28-LIC
  Backbone manufacturer: SGC
  Vector type: Bacterial Expression
Growth in bacteria
  Bacterial resistance: Kanamycin, 50 μg/mL
  Growth temperature: 37°C
  Growth strain: Mach1 ;
  Copy number: High Copy
Gene/Insert
  Gene/Insert name: NT5C3A (alt names: NT5C3; gi|7706031; PDB:2CN1/2JGA/2VKQ)
  Species: H. sapiens (human)
  Insert size (bp): 891
  Mutation: See Comments
  GenBank ID: NT5C3 gi|7706031
  Entrez Gene: NT5C3A (a.k.a. NT5C3, P5'N-1, P5N-1, PN-I, POMP, PSN1, UMPH, UMPH1, cN-III, hUMP1, p36)
  Tag / fusion protein: His6-Thrombin (N terminal on insert)
  Cloning method: Ligation Independent Cloning
  Sequencing primers: 5′ T7; 3′ T7-term
Terms and licenses: Academic/Nonprofit Terms; Industry Terms: Not Available to Industry
Depositor comments: http://www.thesgc.org/structures/2CN1/ Use BL21(DE3)-R3-pRARE2 strain for expression.
How to cite: NT5C3A was a gift from Nicola Burgess-Brown (Addgene plasmid # 42355 ; http://n2t.net/addgene:42355 ; RRID:Addgene_42355)
